>Addgene plasmid #245008 | Flag Apex2 Munc13-4 | addgene full sequence | sequence record 488320 | Addgene NGS Result
CGTTACATAACTTACGGTAAATGGCCCGCCTGGCTGACCGCCCAACGACCCCCGCCCATTGACGTCAATA
ATGACGTATGTTCCCATAGTAACGCCAATAGGGACTTTCCATTGACGTCAATGGGTGGAGTATTTACGGT
AAACTGCCCACTTGGCAGTACATCAAGTGTATCATATGCCAAGTACGCCCCCTATTGACGTCAATGACGG
TAAATGGCCCGCCTGGCATTATGCCCAGTACATGACCTTATGGGACTTTCCTACTTGGCAGTACATCTAC
GTATTAGTCATCGCTATTACCATGGTGATGCGGTTTTGGCAGTACATCAATGGGCGTGGATAGCGGTTTG
ACTCACGGGGATTTCCAAGTCTCCACCCCATTGACGTCAATGGGAGTTTGTTTTGGCACCAAAATCAACG
GGACTTTCCAAAATGTCGTAACAACTCCGCCCCATTGACGCAAATGGGCGGTAGGCGTGTACGGTGGGAG
GTCTATATAAGCAGAGCTGGTTTAGTGAACCGTCAGATCCGCTAGCGCCACCATGGTGGACTACAAGGAT
GACGACGATAAGGGGAAATCATACCCAACAGTGTCCGCAGACTACCAGGATGCCGTGGAGAAAGCCAAGA
AGAAGCTGAGAGGGTTTATCGCAGAAAAGAGGTGCGCACCTCTGATGCTGAGACTGGCTTTCCACAGCGC
AGGCACCTTTGACAAGGGAACCAAAACAGGCGGACCCTTTGGAACAATCAAGCACCCTGCTGAACTGGCA
CATAGTGCCAACAATGGGCTGGACATCGCCGTGCGGCTGCTGGAACCTCTGAAAGCAGAGTTCCCAATTC
TGTCCTACGCCGATTTTTATCAGCTGGCAGGAGTGGTCGCTGTGGAGGTCACTGGGGGCCCCAAGGTGCC
TTTCCACCCAGGACGGGAGGACAAACCAGAACCACCTCCAGAGGGGCGCCTGCCAGATCCGACAAAGGGC
TCCGACCATCTGCGAGATGTGTTTGGGAAAGCTATGGGCCTGACTGACCAGGATATCGTCGCACTGTCTG
GAGGGCACACCATTGGCGCCGCTCATAAGGAAAGGTCAGGCTTCGAGGGACCCTGGACAAGCAACCCCCT
GATTTTCGACAATTCTTACTTTACTGAACTGCTGAGTGGAGAGAAGGAAGGGCTGCTGCAGCTGCCCAGC
GACAAAGCCCTGCTGTCCGATCCCGTGTTCAGACCTCTGGTCGATAAGTATGCAGCCGACGAGGATGCTT
TTTTCGCAGATTACGCAGAAGCACATCAGAAGCTGTCAGAACTGGGATTTGCCGACGCCTCTGGCTCGGG
CAGCATGGCGACACTCCTCTCCCATCCGCAGCAGCGCCCTCCCTTCTTGCGCCAGGCCATCAAGATAAGG
CGCCGCAGAGTCAGAGATCTACAGGATCCCCCGCCCCAAATGGCCCCGGAGATCCAGCCTCCATCCCACC
ACTTCTCCCCCGAGCAGCGGGCCCTGCTCTACGAGGACGCACTCTACACTGTCTTGCACCGCCTGGGTCA
TCCTGAGCCCAACCATGTGACGGAGGCCTCTGAGCTGCTGCGATACCTGCAGGAGGCCTTCCACGTGGAG
CCCGAGGAGCACCAGCAGACACTGCAGCGGGTCAGGGAGCTTGAGAAGCCAATATTTTGTCTGAAGGCAA
CAGTGAAACAGGCCAAGGGCATTCTGGGCAAAGATGTCAGTGGGTTCAGCGACCCCTACTGCCTGCTGGG
CATTGAGCAGGGGGTAGGTGTGCCAGGGGGCAGCCCCGGGTCCCGGCATCGGCAGAAGGCTGTGGTGAGG
CACACCATCCCCGAGGAGGAGACCCACCGCACGCAGGTCATCACCCAGACACTCAACCCCGTCTGGGACG
AGACCTTCATCCTGGAGTTTGAGGACATCACCAATGCGAGCTTTCATCTGGACATGTGGGACCTGGACAC
TGTGGAGTCTGTCCGACAGAAGCTTGGGGAGCTCACGGATCTGCATGGGCTTCGCAGGATCTTTAAAGAG
GCCCGGAAGGACAAAGGCCAGGACGACTTTCTGGGGAACGTGGTTCTGAGGCTGCAGGACCTGCGCTGCC
GAGAGGACCAGTGGTACCCCCTGGAACCCCGCACTGAGACCTACCCAGACCGAGGCCAGTGCCACCTCCA
GTTCCAACTCATCCATAAGCGGAGAGCCACTTCGGCCAGCCGCTCGCAGCCCAGCTACACCGTGCACCTC
CACCTCCTGCAGCAGCTTGTGTCCCACGAGGTCACCCAGCACGAGGCGGGAAGCACCTCCTGGGACGGGT
CGCTGAGTCCCCAGGCTGCCACCGTCCTCTTTCTGCACGCCACACAGAAGGACCTATCCGACTTCCACCA
GTCCATGGCGCAGTGGCTGGCCTACAGCCGCCTCTACCAGAGCCTGGAGTTCCCCAGCAGCTGCCTCCTG
CACCCCATCACCAGCATCGAGTACCAGTGGATCCAGGGTCGGCTCAAGGCAGAACAGCAGGAGGAGCTGG
CCGCCTCATTCAGCTCCCTGCTGACCTACGGCCTCTCCCTCATCCGGAGGTTCCGCTCTGTCTTCCCCCT
CTCTGTCTCGGACTCCCCAGCCCGGCTGCAGTCTCTTCTCAGGGTCCTGGTACAGATGTGCAAGATGAAG
GCCTTTGGAGAACTGTGCCCCAACACCGCCCCATTGCCCCAGCTGGTGACTGAGGCCCTGCAGACTGGCA
CCACTGAATGGTTCCACCTGAAGCAGCAGCACCATCAACCCATGGTGCAGGGCATCCCGGAGGCAGGCAA
GGCCTTGCTGGGCCTGGTACAGGATGTCATTGGCGACCTGCACCAGTGCCAGCGCACATGGGACAAGATC
TTCCACAATACCCTCAAGATCCACCTCTTCTCCATGGCTTTCCGGGAGCTGCAGTGGCTGGTGGCCAAGC
GGGTGCAGGACCACACGACGGTTGTGGGTGATGTAGTGTCCCCAGAGATGGGCGAGAGTCTGTTCCAGCT
CTACATCAGCCTCAAGGAGCTCTGCCAGCTGCGCATGAGCTCCTCAGAGAGGGATGGAGTCCTGGCCCTG
GATAATTTCCACCGCTGGTTCCAGCCGGCCATCCCCTCCTGGCTGCAGAAGACGTACAACGAGGCCCTGG
CGCGGGTGCAGCGCGCTGTGCAGATGGATGAGCTGGTGCCCCTGGGTGAACTGACCAAGCACAGCACATC
AGCGGTGGATCTATCCACCTGCTTTGCCCAGATCAGCCACACTGCCCGGCAGCTGGACTGGCCAGACCCA
GAGGAGGCCTTCATGATTACCGTCAAGTTTGTGGAGGACACCTGTCGCCTGGCCCTGGTGTACTGCAGCC
TTATAAAGGCCCGGGCCCGCGAGCTCTCTTCAGGCCAGAAGGACCAAGGCCAGGCAGCCAACATGCTGTG
TGTGGTGGTGAATGACATGGAGCAGCTGCGGCTGGTGATCGGCAAGTTGCCCGCCCAGCTGGCATGGGAG
GCCCTGGAGCAGCGGGTAGGGGCCGTGCTGGAGCAGGGGCAGCTGCAGAACACGCTGCATGCCCAGCTGC
AGAGCGCGCTGGCCGGGCTGGGCCATGAGATCCGCACTGGCGTCCGCACCCTGGCCGAGCAGTTGGAGGT
GGGCATCGCCAAGCACATCCAGAAACTGGTGGGCGTCAGGGAGTCTGTCCTGCCTGAGGATGCCATTCTG
CCCCTGATGAAGTTCCTGGAGGTGGAGCTTTGCTACATGAACACCAACTTGGTGCAGGAAAACTTCAGCA
GCCTCCTGACCCTGCTCTGGACCCACACACTCACAGTGCTGGTGGAGGCGGCCGCCTCCCAGCGCAGCTC
ATCCCTGGCTTCCAACAGGCTGAAGATTGCCCTGCAGAACCTGGAGATCTGCTTCCACGCTGAGGGCTGT
GGCCTGCCACCCGAGGCCCTGCACACTGCCACCTTCCAGGCTCTGCAGAGGGACCTGGAGCTGCAGGCGG
CCTCCAGCCGGGAACTCATCCGGAAGTACTTCTGCAGCCGAATCCAGCAGCAGGCAGAAACCACCTCTGA
GGAGCTGGGGGCTGTGACAGTCAAGGCCTCCTACCGCGCCTCTGAGCAGAAGCTGCGTGTGGAGCTGCTC
AGCGCCTCCAGCCTGCTGCCCCTGGACTCCAATGGCTCCAGCGACCCCTTTGTCCAGCTGACCTTGGAGC
CCAGGCATGAGTTCCCTGAGCTGGCCGCCCGGGAGACCCAGAAGCACAAGAAGGACCTTCACCCATTGTT
TGATGAGACCTTTGAATTCCTGGTGCCTGCTGAGCCGTGCCGCAAGGCTGGGGCATGCCTCCTGCTCACC
GTGCTGGACTACGACACGCTGGGGGCCGACGACCTGGAAGGCGAGGCCTTCCTGCCGCTGCGTGAGGTGC
CCGGGCTGAGTGGCTCTGAGGAGCCTGGTGAGGTGCCTCAGACCCGCCTGCCCCTCACGTACCCCGCACC
CAACGGGGACCCAATCCTGCAGCTGCTGGAGGGCCGGAAGGGTGACCGAGAGGCCCAGGTCTTTGTGAGG
CTGCGGCGGCACCGGGCCAAGCAGGCCTCCCAGCATGCCTTGCGGCCGGCACCGTAGGGATCCACCGGAT
CTAGATAACTGATCATAATCAGCCATACCACATTTGTAGAGGTTTTACTTGCTTTAAAAAACCTCCCACA
CCTCCCCCTGAACCTGAAACATAAAATGAATGCAATTGTTGTTGTTAACTTGTTTATTGCAGCTTATAAT
GGTTACAAATAAAGCAATAGCATCACAAATTTCACAAATAAAGCATTTTTTTCACTGCATTCTAGTTGTG
GTTTGTCCAAACTCATCAATGTATCTTAACGCGTAAATTGTAAGCGTTAATATTTTGTTAAAATTCGCGT
TAAATTTTTGTTAAATCAGCTCATTTTTTAACCAATAGGCCGAAATCGGCAAAATCCCTTATAAATCAAA
AGAATAGACCGAGATAGGGT
[37 nt withheld, positions 4991-5027]
AAAGAACGTGGACTCCAACGTCAAAGG
[49 nt withheld, positions 5055-5103]
T
[91 nt withheld, positions 5105-5195]
G
[124 nt withheld, positions 5197-5320]
CAGGTGGCACTTTTCGGGGAAATGTGCGCGGAACCCCTATTTGTTTATTTTTCTAAATACATTCAAATAT
GTATCCGCTCATGAGACAATAACCCTGATAAATGCTTCAATAATATTGAAAAAGGAAGAGTCCTGAGGCG
GAAAGAACCAGCTGTGGAATGTGTGTCAGTTAGGGTGTGGAAAGTCCCCAGGCTCCCCAGCAGGCAGAAG
TATGCAAAGCATGCATCTCAATTAGTCAGCAACCAGGTGTGGAAAGTCCCCAGGCTCCCCAGCAGGCAGA
AGTATGCAAAGCATGCATCTCAATTAGTCAGCAACCATAGTCCCGCCCCTAACTCCGCCCATCCCGCCCC
TAACTCCGCCCAGTTCCGCCCATTCTCCGCCCCATGGCTGACTAATTTTTTTTATTTATGCAGAGGCCGA
GGCCGCCTCGGCCTCTGAGCTATTCCAGAAGTAGTGAGGAGGCTTTTTTGGAGGCCTAGGCTTTTGCAAA
GATCGATCAAGAGACAGGATGAGGATCGTTTCGCATGATTGAACAAGATGGATTGCACGCAGGTTCTCCG
GCCGCTTGGGTGGAGAGGCTATTCGGCTATGACTGGGCACAACAGACAATCGGCTGCTCTGATGCCGCCG
TGTTCCGGCTGTCAGCGCAGGGGCGCCCGGTTCTTTTTGTCAAGACCGACCTGTCCGGTGCCCTGAATGA
ACTGCAAGACGAGGCAGCGCGGCTATCGTGGCTGGCCACGACGGGCGTTCCTTGCGCAGCTGTGCTCGAC
GTTGTCACTGAAGCGGGAAGGGACTGGCTGCTATTGGGCGAAGTGCCGGGGCAGGATCTCCTGTCATCTC
ACCTTGCTCCTGCCGAGAAAGTATCCATCATGGCTGATGCAATGCGGCGGCTGCATACGCTTGATCCGGC
TACCTGCCCATTCGACCACCAAGCGAAACATCGCATCGAGCGAGCACGTACTCGGATGGAAGCCGGTCTT
GTCGATCAGGATGATCTGGACGAAGAGCATCAGGGGCTCGCGCCAGCCGAACTGTTCGCCAGGCTCAAGG
CGAGCATGCCCGACGGCGAGGATCTCGTCGTGACCCATGGCGATGCCTGCTTGCCGAATATCATGGTGGA
AAATGGCCGCTTTTCTGGATTCATCGACTGTGGCCGGCTGGGTGTGGCGGACCGCTATCAGGACATAGCG
TTGGCTACCCGTGATATTGCTGAAGAGCTTGGCGGCGAATGGGCTGACCGCTTCCTCGTGCTTTACGGTA
TCGCCGCTCCCGATTCGCAGCGCATCGCCTTCTATCGCCTTCTTGACGAGTTCTTCTGAGCGGGACTCTG
GGGTTCGAAATGACCGACCAAGCGACGCCCAACCTGCCATCACGAGATTTCGATTCCACCGCCGCCTTCT
ATGAAAGGTTGGGCTTCGGAATCGTTTTCCGGGACGCCGGCTGGATGATCCTCCAGCGCGGGGATCTCAT
GCTGGAGTTCTTCGCCCACCCTAGGGGGAGGCTAACTGAAACACGGAAGGAGACAATACCGGAAGGAACC
CGCGCTATGACGGCAATAAAAAGACAGAATAAAACGCACGGTGTTGGGTCGTTTGTTCATAAACGCGGGG
TTCGGTCCCAGGGCTGGCACTCTGTCGATACCCCACCGAGACCCCATTGGGGCCAATACGCCCGCGTTTC
TTCCTTTTCCCCACCCCACCCCCCAAGTTCGGGTGAAGGCCCAGGGCTCGCAGCCAACGTCGGGGCGGCA
GGCCCTGCCATAGCCTCAGGTTACTCATATATACTTTAGATTGATTTAAAACTTCATTTTTAATTTAAAA
GGATCTAGGTGAAGATCCTTTTTGATAATCTCATGACCAAAATCCCTTAACGTGAGTTTTCGTTCCACTG
AGCGTCAGACCCCGTAGAAAAGATCAAAGGATCTTCTTGAGATCCTTTTTTTCTGCGCGTAATCTGCTGC
TTGCAAACAAAAAAACCACCGCTACCAGCGGTGGTTTGTTTGCCGGATCAAGAGCTACCAACTCTTTTTC
CGAAGGTAACTGGCTTCAGCAGAGCGCAGATACCAAATACTGTTCTTCTAGTGTAGCCGTAGTTAGGCCA
CCACTTCAAGAACTCTGTAGCACCGCCTACATACCTCGCTCTGCTAATCCTGTTACCAGTGGCTGCTGCC
AGTGGCGATAAGTCGTGTCTTACCGGGTTGGACTCAAGACGATAGTTACCGGATAAGGCGCAGCGGTCGG
GCTGAACGGGGGGTTCGTGCACACAGCCCAGCTTGGAGCGAACGACCTACACCGAACTGAGATACCTACA
GCGTGAGCTATGAGAAAGCGCCACGCTTCCCGAAGGGAGAAAGGCGGACAGGTATCCGGTAAGCGGCAGG
GTCGGAACAGGAGAGCGCACGAGGGAGCTTCCAGGGGGAAACGCCTGGTATCTTTATAGTCCTGTCGGGT
TTCGCCACCTCTGACTTGAGCGTCGATTTTTGTGATGCTCGTCAGGGGGGCGGAGCCTATGGAAAAACGC
CAGCAACGCGGCCTTTTTACGGTTCCTGGCCTTTTGCTGGCCTTTTGCTCACATGTTCTTTCCTGCGTTA
TCCCCTGATTCTGTGGATAACCGTATTACCGCCATGCATTAGTTATTAATAGTAATCAATTACGGGGTCA
TTAGTTCATAGCCCATATATGGAGTTCCG
Features (pLannotate 1.2.2; 16 found; start..end, strand, type, name):
      1..304     +  enhancer       CMV enhancer: human cytomegalovirus immediate early enhancer
    305..508     +  promoter       CMV promoter: human cytomegalovirus (CMV) immediate early promoter
    552..574     +  CDS            3xFLAG (fragment): three tandem FLAG® epitope tags
    573..1319    +  CDS            APX1: APX1_PEA - Also known as APPX1. Experimental evidence at protein level: Swiss-Prot protein existence level 1. Plays a key role in hydrogen peroxide removal. From Pisum sativum (Garden pea).
   1335..4604    +  CDS            UNC13D: UN13D_HUMAN - Experimental evidence at protein level: Swiss-Prot protein existence level 1. Plays a role in cytotoxic granule exocytosis in lymphocytes. Required for both granule maturation and granule docking and priming at the immunologic synapse. Regulates assembly of recycling and late endosomal structures, leading to the formation of an endosomal exocytic compartment that fuses with perforin-containing granules at the immunologic synapse and licences them for exocytosis. Regulates Ca(2+)- dependent secretory lysosome exocytosis in mast cells. From Homo sapiens (Human).
   4630..4714    +  CDS            large T antigen (fragment): large T antigen from SV40 (simian virus 40)
   4737..4858    +  polyA_signal   SV40 poly(A) signal: SV40 polyadenylation signal
   4892..5320    -  rep_origin     f1 ori (sequence partly withheld): f1 bacteriophage origin of replication; arrow indicates direction of (+) strand synthesis
   5347..5451    +  promoter       AmpR promoter: bla
   5453..5810    +  promoter       SV40 promoter: SV40 enhancer and early promoter
   5845..6639    +  CDS            NeoR/KanR: aminoglycoside phosphotransferase from Tn5; aph(3')-II (or nptII); confers resistance to neomycin, kanamycin, and G418 (Geneticin®)
   6660..6812    +  CDS            ble (fragment): BLE_KLEPN - Experimental evidence at protein level: Swiss-Prot protein existence level 1. Binding protein with a strong affinity to the bleomycin family of antibiotics. Binds to CL990; an antimitotic-antibiotic compound. From Klebsiella pneumoniae.
   6871..6918    +  polyA_signal   HSV TK poly(A) signal: herpes simplex virus thymidine kinase polyadenylation signal (Cole and Stacy, 1985)
   7009..7025    -  polyA_signal   bGH poly(A) signal (fragment): bovine growth hormone polyadenylation signal
   7247..7835    +  rep_origin     ori: high-copy-number ColE1/pMB1/pBR322/pUC origin of replication
   7950..8009    +  enhancer       CMV enhancer (fragment): human cytomegalovirus immediate early enhancer
