[The description below was written by a language model from this plasmid's Addgene catalogue record and pLannotate feature annotations shown in this document.]
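Description:
Flag Apex2 Munc13-4 is a mammalian expression plasmid of about 8 kb built on a C1-type backbone, designed to express human UNC13D (Munc13-4) as a fusion for proximity labeling. It is maintained in bacteria at high copy through a ColE1/pUC-type origin and selected with kanamycin. The single NeoR/KanR gene (Tn5 aminoglycoside phosphotransferase) sits behind both a bacterial bla-type promoter and the SV40 enhancer/early promoter and is terminated by an HSV TK polyadenylation signal. The same marker can therefore confer G418 resistance in mammalian cells. An f1 origin is also present. Short annotated fragments of ble, SV40 large T antigen and a bGH poly(A) signal appear to be backbone remnants or partial matches rather than functional elements.

The expression cassette is driven by the human CMV immediate-early enhancer and promoter and ends with an SV40 polyadenylation signal. The open reading frame begins with a FLAG epitope, annotated as a fragment of 3xFLAG, which suggests a single FLAG tag. This is followed by an ascorbate peroxidase coding sequence that the annotation tool matched to pea APX1 and that corresponds to the APEX2 module named in the record. The full UNC13D coding sequence comes next, so the Flag-Apex2 unit lies at the N terminus of Munc13-4.

APEX2 is an engineered peroxidase that, when supplied with a biotin-phenol substrate and hydrogen peroxide, biotinylates nearby proteins. Fusing it to Munc13-4, a factor involved in priming and docking of secretory granules and lysosomes for calcium-regulated exocytosis, allows proteins close to Munc13-4 in living cells to be labeled and identified. The FLAG tag allows detection of the fusion. The cloning sites used are not recorded.
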