Addgene plasmid #245008: Flag Apex2 Munc13-4
Purpose: Proximity labeling
Depositing lab: Thomas Martin. Depositing organization: University of Wisconsin, Madison.
Backbone
  Vector backbone: C1
  Vector type: Mammalian Expression
Growth in bacteria
  Bacterial resistance: Kanamycin, 50 μg/mL
  Growth temperature: 37°C
  Growth strain: DH5alpha
  Copy number: High Copy
Gene/Insert
  Gene/Insert name: UNC13D
  Species: H. sapiens (human)
  Entrez Gene: UNC13D (a.k.a. FHL3, HLH3, HPLH3, Munc13-4)
  Tag / fusion protein: Flag-Apex2 (N terminal on insert)
  Cloning method: Restriction Enzyme; 5′ cloning site Unknown (unknown if destroyed); 3′ cloning site Unknown (unknown if destroyed)
  Sequencing primers: 5′ Unknown
Terms and licenses: Academic/Nonprofit Terms; Industry Terms: Not Available to Industry
How to cite: Flag Apex2 Munc13-4 was a gift from Thomas Martin (Addgene plasmid # 245008 ; http://n2t.net/addgene:245008 ; RRID:Addgene_245008)
